Addgene plasmid #34520: KHBD00413
Depositing lab: Bart Deplancke. Depositing organization: Swiss Federal Institute of Technology (EPFL). Publication: Automated protein-DNA interaction screening of Drosophila regulatory elements. Korneel Hens, Jean-Daniel Feuz, Alina Isakova, Antonina Lagovitina, Andreas Massouras, Julien Bryois, Patrick Callaerts, Susan E. Celniker, Bart Deplancke. Nat Methods. 2011 Oct 30;8(12):1065-70. 10.1038/nmeth.1763 PubMed 22037703.
Backbone
  Vector backbone: pDONR221
  Backbone manufacturer: Invitrogen
  Backbone size w/o insert (bp): 2536
  Vector type: Gateway Donor Vector
Growth in bacteria
  Bacterial resistance: Kanamycin, 50 μg/mL
  Growth temperature: 37°C
  Growth strain: DH5alpha
  Copy number: High Copy
Gene/Insert
  Gene/Insert name: CG8365 (alt names: FBgn0000591; E(spl); Enhancer of split)
  Species: D. melanogaster (fly)
  Insert size (bp): 537
  Entrez Gene: E(spl)m8-HLH (a.k.a. Dmel_CG8365, CG8365, Dmel\CG8365, E(Spl), E(spl), E(spl) m8, E(spl)-C, E(spl)-M8, E(spl)-m8, E(spl)M8, E(spl)bHLH, E(spl)m8, En(spl), En(spl)-C, Espl, HES, HLHm8, Hes, M8, Su(H)[[m8]], anon-EST:Liang-1.71, bHLHb36, clone 1.71, e(spl), l(3)96Fd, m8)
  Cloning method: Gateway Cloning
  Sequencing primers: 5′ M13F; 3′ M13R
Terms and licenses: Academic/Nonprofit Terms; Industry Terms: Not Available to Industry
Depositor comments: Please note that the ORFs in this collection were cloned open-ended (without a stop codon).
How to cite: KHBD00413 was a gift from Bart Deplancke (Addgene plasmid # 34520 ; http://n2t.net/addgene:34520 ; RRID:Addgene_34520)
