[The description below was written by a language model from this plasmid's Addgene catalogue record.]
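Description:
KHBD00413 is a Gateway entry-type clone built in the pDONR221 donor vector backbone (Invitrogen), carrying the open reading frame of the Drosophila melanogaster gene CG8365, better known as E(spl)m8-HLH or Enhancer of split m8. This gene encodes a basic helix-loop-helix transcription factor of the HES family. The insert is recorded as 537 bp in a backbone of about 2.5 kb without insert. The plasmid is maintained at high copy number in E. coli under kanamycin selection. No feature table accompanies the record, so the exact positions of the recombination sites and other backbone elements are not documented here. In general, a BP recombination into pDONR221 replaces the vector's counter-selection cassette with the insert and leaves it flanked by attL sites. M13 forward and reverse priming sites on either side of the insert are listed for sequence verification.

The plasmid has no stated promoter driving the insert, which is consistent with its role as a shuttle clone rather than an expression construct. The depositor notes that ORFs in this collection were cloned open-ended, without a stop codon. After an LR reaction into a destination vector, the coding sequence can therefore be read through into a C-terminal tag or fusion partner, and it remains compatible with N-terminal fusions where the destination vector supplies a downstream stop. The clone belongs to a collection of fly transcription factor ORFs associated with work on automated screening of protein–DNA interactions at Drosophila regulatory elements. Its typical use is as a source clone for transferring the E(spl)m8 ORF into vectors for such interaction assays or for other expression purposes.
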