>Addgene plasmid #34520 | KHBD00413 | depositor partial sequence | sequence record 41087 | KHBD00413 sequence 537 bps
ATGGAATACACCACCAAGACCCAGATCTACCAGAAGGTGAAGAAGCCAATGCTGGAGCGCCAGCGACGTG
CCCGCATGAACAAGTGCCTGGACAACCTGAAAACACTTGTCGCCGAGCTACGAGGTGATGATGGCATCCT
GCGCATGGACAAGGCCGAGATGCTCGAGTCAGCGGTGATCTTCATGCGCCAGCAAAAGACACCAAAGAAG
GTGGCTCAGGAAGAACAATCCCTCCCCCTGGACAGCTTTAAGAATGGCTACATGAATGCCGTCAACGAGG
TGTCACGTGTCATGGCCTCCACACCTGGCATGAGCGTCGACCTGGGCAAATCGGTGATGACTCACCTGGG
ACGCGTCTACAAGAACTTGCAGCAATTCCACGAAGCACAGTCCGCCGCCGACTTCATCCAGAACTCGATG
GACTGCTCCTCAATGGACAAGGCTCCGCTCAGCCCCGCCTCCTCCGGATATCACAGCGACTGCGACAGCC
CCGCCCCCTCGCCACAGCCCATGCAGCAGCCCTTGTGGCGCCCCTGG
