>Addgene plasmid #34520 | KHBD00413 | addgene partial sequence | sequence record 42292 | M13-Rev 5'-CAGGAAACAGCTATGACC-3'
TGATTTTATTTTGACTGATAGTGACCTGTTCGTTGCAACAAATTGATAAGCAATGCTTTCTTATAATGCC
AACTTTGTACAAGAAAGTTGGCAACCAGGGGCGCCACAAGGGCTGCTGCATGGGCTGTGGCGAGGGGGCG
GGGCTGTCGCAGTCGCTGTGATATCCGGAGGAGGCGGGGCTGAGCGGAGCCTTGTCCATTGAGGAGCAGT
CCATCGAGTTCTGGATGAAGTCGGCGGCGGACTGTGCTTCGTGGAATTGCTGCAAGTTCTTGTAGACGCG
TCCCAGGTGAGTCATCACCGATTTGCCCAGGTCGACGCTCATGCCAGGTGTGGAGGCCATGACACGTGAC
ACCTCGTTGACGGCATTCATGTAGCCATTCTTAAAGCTGTCCAGGGGGAGGGATTGTTCTTCCTGAGCCA
CCTTCTTTGGTGTCTTTTGCTGGCGCATGAAGATCACCGCTGACTCGAGCATCTCGGCCTTGTCCATGCG
CAGGATGCCATCATCACCTCGTAGCTCGGCGACAAGTGTTTTCAGGTTGTCCAGGCACTTGTTCATGCGG
GCACGTCGCTGGCGCTCCAGCATTGGCTTCTTCACCTTCTGGTAGATCTGGGTCTTGGTGGTGTATTCCA
TGGTGCCAACTTTTTTGTACAAAGTTGGCATTATAAAAAAGCATTGCTCATCAATTTGTTGCAACGAACA
GGTCACTATCAGTCAAAATAAAATCATTATTTGGGGCCCGAGCTTAAGACTGGCCGTCGTTTTACAACGT
